>Addgene plasmid #171424 | GST-OPTN | addgene full sequence | sequence record 337516 | Addgene NGS Result
ACCCTGGCGCCCAATACGCAAACCGCCTCTCCCCGCGCGTTGGCCGATTCATTAATGCAGCTGGCACGAC
AGGTTTCCCGACTGGAAAGCGGGCAGTGAGCGCAACGCAATTAATGTAAGTTAGCTCACTCATTAGGCAC
CCCAGGCTTTACACTTTATGCTTCCGGCTCGTATGTTGTGTGGAATTGTGAGCGGATAACAATTTCACAC
AGGAAACAGCTATGACCATGATTACGGATTCACTGGCCGTCGTTTTACAACGTCGTGACTGGGAAAACCC
TGGCGTTACCCAACTTAATCGCCTTGCAGCACATCCCCCTTTCGCCAGCTGGCGTAATAGCGAAGAGGCC
CGCACCGATCGCCCTTCCCAACAGTTGCGCAGCCTGAATGGCGAATGGCGCTTTGCCTGGTTTCCGGCAC
CAGAAGCGGTGCCGGAAAGCTGGCTGGAGTGCGATCTTCCTGAGGCCGATACTGTCGTCGTCCCCTCAAA
CTGGCAGATGCACGGTTACGATGCGCCCATCTACACCAACGTGACCTATCCCATTACGGTCAATCCGCCG
TTTGTTCCCACGGAGAATCCGACGGGTTGTTACTCGCTCACATTTAATGTTGATGAAAGCTGGCTACAGG
AAGGCCAGACGCGAATTATTTTTGATGGCGTTGGAATTAGCTTATCGACTGCACGGTGCACCAATGCTTC
TGGCGTCAGGCAGCCATCGGAAGCTGTGGTATGGCTGTGCAGGTCGTAAATCACTGCATAATTCGTGTCG
CTCAAGGCGCACTCCCGTTCTGGATAATGTTTTTTGCGCCGACATCATAACGGTTCTGGCAAATATTCTG
AAATGAGCTGTTGACAATTAATCATCGGCTCGTATAATGTGTGGAATTGTGAGCGGATAACAATTTCACA
CAGGAAACAGTATTCATGTCCCCTATACTAGGTTATTGGAAAATTAAGGGCCTTGTGCAACCCACTCGAC
TTCTTTTGGAATATCTTGAAGAAAAATATGAAGAGCATTTGTATGAGCGCGATGAAGGTGATAAATGGCG
AAACAAAAAGTTTGAATTGGGTTTGGAGTTTCCCAATCTTCCTTATTATATTGATGGTGATGTTAAATTA
ACACAGTCTATGGCCATCATACGTTATATAGCTGACAAGCACAACATGTTGGGTGGTTGTCCAAAAGAGC
GTGCAGAGATTTCAATGCTTGAAGGAGCGGTTTTGGATATTAGATACGGTGTTTCGAGAATTGCATATAG
TAAAGACTTTGAAACTCTCAAAGTTGATTTTCTTAGCAAGCTACCTGAAATGCTGAAAATGTTCGAAGAT
CGTTTATGTCATAAAACATATTTAAATGGTGATCATGTAACCCATCCTGACTTCATGTTGTATGACGCTC
TTGATGTTGTTTTATACATGGACCCAATGTGCCTGGATGCGTTCCCAAAATTAGTTTGTTTTAAAAAACG
TATTGAAGCTATCCCACAAATTGATAAGTACTTGAAATCCAGCAAGTATATAGCATGGCCTTTGCAGGGC
TGGCAAGCCACGTTTGGTGGTGGCGACCATCCTCCAAAAATCGATATGTCCCATCAACCTCTCAGCTGCC
TCACTGAAAAGGAGGACAGCCCCAGTGAAAGCACAGGAAATGGACCCCCCCACCTGGCCCACCCAAACCT
GGACACGTTTACCCCGGAGGAGCTGCTGCAGCAGATGAAAGAGCTCCTGACCGAGAACCACCAGCTGAAA
GAAGCCATGAAGCTAAATAATCAAGCCATGAAAGGGAGATTTGAGGAGCTTTCGGCCTGGACAGAGAAAC
AGAAGGAAGAACGCCAGTTTTTTGAGATACAGAGCAAAGAAGCAAAAGAGCGTCTAATGGCCTTGAGTCA
TGAGAATGAGAAATTGAAGGAAGAGCTTGGAAAACTAAAAGGGAAATCAGAAAGGTCATCTGAGGACCCC
ACTGATGACTCCAGGCTTCCCAGGGCCGAAGCGGAGCAGGAAAAGGACCAGCTCAGGACCCAGGTGGTGA
GGCTACAAGCAGAGAAGGCAGACCTGTTGGGCATCGTGTCTGAACTGCAGCTCAAGCTGAACTCCAGCGG
CTCCTCAGAAGATTCCTTTGTTGAAATTAGGATGGCTGAAGGAGAAGCAGAAGGGTCAGTAAAAGAAATC
AAGCATAGTCCTGGGCCCACGAGAACAGTCTCCACTGGCACGGCATTGTCTAAATATAGGAGCAGATCTG
CAGATGGGGCCAAGAATTACTTCGAACATGAGGAGTTAACTGTGAGCCAGCTCCTGCTGTGCCTAAGGGA
AGGGAATCAGAAGGTGGAGAGACTTGAAGTTGCACTCAAGGAGGCCAAAGAAAGAGTTTCAGATTTTGAA
AAGAAAACAAGTAATCGTTCTGAGATTGAAACCCAGACAGAGGGGAGCACAGAGAAAGAGAATGATGAAG
AGAAAGGCCCGGAGACTGTTGGAAGCGAAGTGGAAGCACTGAACCTCCAGGTGACATCTCTGTTTAAGGA
GCTTCAAGAGGCTCATACAAAACTCAGCGAAGCTGAGCTAATGAAGAAGAGACTTCAAGAAAAGTGTCAG
GCCCTTGAAAGGAAAAATTCTGCAATTCCATCAGAGTTGAATGAAAAGCAAGAGCTTGTTTATACTAACA
AAAAGTTAGAGCTACAAGTGGAAAGCATGCTATCAGAAATCAAAATGGAACAGGCTAAAACAGAGGATGA
AAAGTCCAAATTAACTGTGCTACAGATGACACACAACAAGCTTCTTCAAGAACATAATAATGCATTGAAA
ACAATTGAGGAACTAACAAGAAAAGAGTCAGAAAAAGTGGACAGGGCAGTGCTGAAGGAACTGAGTGAAA
AACTGGAACTGGCAGAGAAGGCTCTGGCTTCCAAACAGCTGCAAATGGATGAAATGAAGCAAACCATTGC
CAAGCAGGAAGAGGACCTGGAAACCATGACCATCCTCAGGGCTCAGATGGAAGTTTACTGTTCTGATTTT
CATGCTGAAAGAGCAGCGAGAGAGAAAATTCATGAGGAAAAGGAGCAACTGGCATTGCAGCTGGCAGTTC
TGCTGAAAGAGAATGATGCTTTCGAAGACGGAGGCAGGCAGTCCTTGATGGAGATGCAGAGTCGTCATGG
GGCGAGAACAAGTGACTCTGACCAGCAGGCTTACCTTGTTCAAAGAGGAGCTGAGGACAGGGACTGGCGG
CAACAGCGGAATATTCCGATTCATTCCTGCCCCAAGTGTGGAGAGGTTCTGCCTGACATAGACACGTTAC
AGATTCACGTGATGGATTGCATCATTTAACTCGAGCGGCCGCATCGTGACTGACTGACGATCTGCCTCGC
GCGTTTCGGTGATGACGGTGAAAACCTCTGACACATGCAGCTCCCGGAGACGGTCACAGCTTGTCTGTAA
GCGGATGCCGGGAGCAGACAAGCCCGTCAGGGCGCGTCAGCGGGTGTTGGCGGGTGTCGGGGCGCAGCCA
TGACCCAGTCACGTAGCGATAGCGGAGTGTATAATTCTTGAAGACGAAAGGGCCTCGTGATACGCCTATT
TTTATAGGTTAATGTCATGATAATAATGGTTTCTTAGACGTCAGGTGGCACTTTTCGGGGAAATGTGCGC
GGAACCCCTATTTGTTTATTTTTCTAAATACATTCAAATATGTATCCGCTCATGAGACAATAACCCTGAT
AAATGCTTCAATAATATTGAAAAAGGAAGAGTATGAGTATTCAACATTTCCGTGTCGCCCTTATTCCCTT
TTTTGCGGCATTTTGCCTTCCTGTTTTTGCTCACCCAGAAACGCTGGTGAAAGTAAAAGATGCTGAAGAT
CAGTTGGGTGCACGAGTGGGTTACATCGAACTGGATCTCAACAGCGGTAAGATCCTTGAGAGTTTTCGCC
CCGAAGAACGTTTTCCAATGATGAGCACTTTTAAAGTTCTGCTATGTGGCGCGGTATTATCCCGTGTTGA
CGCCGGGCAAGAGCAACTCGGTCGCCGCATACACTATTCTCAGAATGACTTGGTTGAGTACTCACCAGTC
ACAGAAAAGCATCTTACGGATGGCATGACAGTAAGAGAATTATGCAGTGCTGCCATAACCATGAGTGATA
ACACTGCGGCCAACTTACTTCTGACAACGATCGGAGGACCGAAGGAGCTAACCGCTTTTTTGCACAACAT
GGGGGATCATGTAACTCGCCTTGATCGTTGGGAACCGGAGCTGAATGAAGCCATACCAAACGACGAGCGT
GACACCACGATGCCTGCAGCAATGGCAACAACGTTGCGCAAACTATTAACTGGCGAACTACTTACTCTAG
CTTCCCGGCAACAATTAATAGACTGGATGGAGGCGGATAAAGTTGCAGGACCACTTCTGCGCTCGGCCCT
TCCGGCTGGCTGGTTTATTGCTGATAAATCTGGAGCCGGTGAGCGTGGGTCTCGCGGTATCATTGCAGCA
CTGGGGCCAGATGGTAAGCCCTCCCGTATCGTAGTTATCTACACGACGGGGAGTCAGGCAACTATGGATG
AACGAAATAGACAGATCGCTGAGATAGGTGCCTCACTGATTAAGCATTGGTAACTGTCAGACCAAGTTTA
CTCATATATACTTTAGATTGATTTAAAACTTCATTTTTAATTTAAAAGGATCTAGGTGAAGATCCTTTTT
GATAATCTCATGACCAAAATCCCTTAACGTGAGTTTTCGTTCCACTGAGCGTCAGACCCCGTAGAAAAGA
TCAAAGGATCTTCTTGAGATCCTTTTTTTCTGCGCGTAATCTGCTGCTTGCAAACAAAAAAACCACCGCT
ACCAGCGGTGGTTTGTTTGCCGGATCAAGAGCTACCAACTCTTTTTCCGAAGGTAACTGGCTTCAGCAGA
GCGCAGATACCAAATACTGTCCTTCTAGTGTAGCCGTAGTTAGGCCACCACTTCAAGAACTCTGTAGCAC
CGCCTACATACCTCGCTCTGCTAATCCTGTTACCAGTGGCTGCTGCCAGTGGCGATAAGTCGTGTCTTAC
CGGGTTGGACTCAAGACGATAGTTACCGGATAAGGCGCAGCGGTCGGGCTGAACGGGGGGTTCGTGCACA
CAGCCCAGCTTGGAGCGAACGACCTACACCGAACTGAGATACCTACAGCGTGAGCTATGAGAAAGCGCCA
CGCTTCCCGAAGGGAGAAAGGCGGACAGGTATCCGGTAAGCGGCAGGGTCGGAACAGGAGAGCGCACGAG
GGAGCTTCCAGGGGGAAACGCCTGGTATCTTTATAGTCCTGTCGGGTTTCGCCACCTCTGACTTGAGCGT
CGATTTTTGTGATGCTCGTCAGGGGGGCGGAGCCTATGGAAAAACGCCAGCAACGCGGCCTTTTTACGGT
TCCTGGCCTTTTGCTGGCCTTTTGCTCACATGTTCTTTCCTGCGTTATCCCCTGATTCTGTGGATAACCG
TATTACCGCCTTTGAGTGAGCTGATACCGCTCGCCGCAGCCGAACGACCGAGCGCAGCGAGTCAGTGAGC
GAGGAAGCGGAAGAGCGCCTGATGCGGTATTTTCTCCTTACGCATCTGTGCGGTATTTCACACCGCATAA
ATTCCGACACCATCGAATGGCGCAAAACCTTTCGCGGTATGGCATGATAGCGCCCGGAAGAGAGTCAATT
CAGGGTGGTGAATGTGAAACCAGTAACGTTATACGATGTCGCAGAGTATGCCGGTGTCTCTTATCAGACC
GTTTCCCGCGTGGTGAACCAGGCCAGCCACGTTTCTGCGAAAACGCGGGAAAAAGTGGAAGCGGCGATGG
CGGAGCTGAATTACATTCCCAACCGCGTGGCACAACAACTGGCGGGCAAACAGTCGTTGCTGATTGGCGT
TGCCACCTCCAGTCTGGCCCTGCACGCGCCGTCGCAAATTGTCGCGGCGATTAAATCTCGCGCCGATCAA
CTGGGTGCCAGCGTGGTGGTGTCGATGGTAGAACGAAGCGGCGTCGAAGCCTGTAAAGCGGCGGTGCACA
ATCTTCTCGCGCAACGCGTCAGTGGGCTGATCATTAACTATCCGCTGGATGACCAGGATGCCATTGCTGT
GGAAGCTGCCTGCACTAATGTTCCGGCGTTATTTCTTGATGTCTCTGACCAGACACCCATCAACAGTATT
ATTTTCTCCCATGAAGACGGTACGCGACTGGGCGTGGAGCATCTGGTCGCATTGGGTCACCAGCAAATCG
CGCTGTTAGCGGGCCCATTAAGTTCTGTCTCGGCGCGTCTGCGTCTGGCTGGCTGGCATAAATATCTCAC
TCGCAATCAAATTCAGCCGATAGCGGAACGGGAAGGCGACTGGAGTGCCATGTCCGGTTTTCAACAAACC
ATGCAAATGCTGAATGAGGGCATCGTTCCCACTGCGATGCTGGTTGCCAACGATCAGATGGCGCTGGGCG
CAATGCGCGCCATTACCGAGTCCGGGCTGCGCGTTGGTGCGGATATCTCGGTAGTGGGATACGACGATAC
CGAAGACAGCTCATGTTATATCCCGCCGTTAACCACCATCAAACAGGATTTTCGCCTGCTGGGGCAAACC
AGCGTGGACCGCTTGCTGCAACTCTCTCAGGGCCAGGCGGTGAAGGGCAATCAGCTGTTGCCCGTCTCAC
TGGTGAAAAGAAAAACC
Features (pLannotate 1.2.2; 17 found; start..end, strand, type, name):
    112..133     +  protein_bind   CAP binding site: CAP binding activates transcription in the presence of cAMP. E. coli catabolite activator protein
    148..178     +  promoter       lac promoter: promoter for the E. coli lac operon
    186..202     +  protein_bind   lac operator: The lac repressor binds to the lac operator to inhibit transcription in E. coli. This inhibition can be relieved by adding lactose or isopropyl-β-D-thiogalactopyranoside (IPTG). lac repressor encoded by lacI
    222..395     +  CDS            lacZα: LacZα fragment of β-galactosidase; lacZ fragment
    659..775     -  CDS            yciV (fragment): RNAAM_ECOLI - Also known as trpH From Escherichia coli (strain K12).
    851..879     +  promoter       tac promoter: strong E. coli promoter; hybrid between the trp and lac UV5 promoters
    887..903     +  protein_bind   lac operator: The lac repressor binds to the lac operator to inhibit transcription in E. coli. This inhibition can be relieved by adding lactose or isopropyl-β-D-thiogalactopyranoside (IPTG). lac repressor encoded by lacI
    926..1579    +  CDS            GST26_SCHJA: Experimental evidence at protein level: Swiss-Prot protein existence level 1. GST isoenzymes appear to play a central role in the parasite detoxification system. Other functions are also suspected including a role in increasing the solubility of haematin in the parasite gut. From Schistosoma japonicum (Blood fluke).
   1586..3316    +  CDS            OPTN: OPTN_HUMAN - Also known as FIP2, GLC1E, HIP7, HYPL, NRP. Experimental evidence at protein level: Swiss-Prot protein existence level 1. (Microbial infection) May constitute a cellular target for adenovirus E3 14.7 and Bluetongue virus protein NS3 to inhibit innate immune response. From Homo sapiens (Human).
   3352..3391    +  CDS            rop (fragment): Rop protein, which maintains plasmids at low copy number; rop
   3493..3533    +  misc_feature   bom (fragment): basis of mobility region from pBR322
   3638..3742    +  promoter       AmpR promoter: bla
   3743..4603    +  CDS            AmpR: β-lactamase; bla; confers resistance to ampicillin, carbenicillin, and related antibiotics
   4774..5362    +  rep_origin     ori: high-copy-number ColE1/pMB1/pBR322/pUC origin of replication
   5548..5599    -  misc_feature   bom (fragment): basis of mobility region from pBR322
   5606..5683    +  promoter       lacI promoter: lacI
   5684..99      +  CDS            lacI (across the origin): lac repressor; lacI; The lac repressor binds to the lac operator to inhibit transcription in E. coli. This inhibition can be relieved by adding lactose or isopropyl-β-D-thiogalactopyranoside (IPTG).
