[The description below was written by a language model from this plasmid's Addgene catalogue record and pLannotate feature annotations shown in this document.]
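Description:
GST-OPTN is a bacterial expression plasmid built on the pGST2 backbone, a pGEX-type vector, for producing human optineurin (OPTN) as a glutathione S-transferase fusion in E. coli. The sequenced record is about 6.7 kb. It replicates from a high-copy ColE1/pMB1-family origin and is selected with ampicillin through the β-lactamase (AmpR) gene driven by its own promoter. Short fragments of rop and the pBR322 bom region remain as backbone remnants, along with a lac promoter/operator–lacZα segment and a small piece of an E. coli chromosomal gene, none of which is part of the expression cassette.

The payload is a single open reading frame under the tac promoter, a strong trp/lac hybrid promoter, followed by a lac operator. The plasmid carries its own lacI gene with its native promoter, so the lac repressor keeps transcription low until an inducer such as IPTG is added. The Schistosoma japonicum GST coding sequence lies at the N-terminus, and the OPTN coding sequence follows after a very short junction of only a few nucleotides. The feature table does not annotate a protease cleavage site between the two, and the cloning sites used are recorded as unknown.

The GST moiety allows affinity capture of the fusion on glutathione resin, in line with the stated purpose of purifying OPTN protein. OPTN is a selective autophagy cargo receptor, and the associated publication concerns in vitro reconstitution of cargo-induced LC3 lipidation in mammalian selective autophagy, for which recombinant OPTN would serve as a purified component.
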