Addgene plasmid #171424: GST-OPTN
Purpose: For the purifcation of OPTN protein
Depositing lab: James Hurley. Depositing organization: University of California, Berkeley. Publication: Reconstitution of cargo-induced LC3 lipidation in mammalian selective autophagy. Chang C, Shi X, Jensen LE, Yokom AL, Fracchiolla D, Martens S, Hurley JH. Sci Adv. 2021 Apr 23;7(17). pii: 7/17/eabg4922. doi: 10.1126/sciadv.abg4922. Print 2021 Apr. PubMed 33893090.
Backbone
  Vector backbone: pGST2
  Vector type: Bacterial Expression
Growth in bacteria
  Bacterial resistance: Ampicillin, 100 μg/mL
  Growth temperature: 37°C
  Growth strain: DH5alpha
  Copy number: High Copy
Gene/Insert
  Gene/Insert name: OPTN
  Species: H. sapiens (human)
  Entrez Gene: OPTN (a.k.a. ALS12, FIP2, GLC1E, HIP7, HYPL, NRP, TFIIIA-INTP)
  Cloning method: Restriction Enzyme; 5′ cloning site Unknown (unknown if destroyed); 3′ cloning site Unknown (unknown if destroyed)
Terms and licenses: Academic/Nonprofit Terms; Industry Terms: Not Available to Industry
How to cite: GST-OPTN was a gift from James Hurley (Addgene plasmid # 171424 ; http://n2t.net/addgene:171424 ; RRID:Addgene_171424)
